Addgene plasmid #236276: p3HD1RLuc2
Purpose: Mammalian expression of human dopamine D1 receptor; N-terminal HA tag, C-terminal Rluc8
Depositing lab: Vsevolod Gurevich. Depositing organization: Vanderbilt University. Publication: Manipulation of very few receptor discriminator residues greatly enhances receptor specificity of non-visual arrestins. Gimenez LE, Vishnivetskiy SA, Baameur F, Gurevich VV. J Biol Chem. 2012 Aug 24;287(35):29495-505. doi: 10.1074/jbc.M112.366674. Epub 2012 Jul 11. PubMed 22787152.
Backbone
  Vector backbone: pcDNA3
  Backbone size w/o insert (bp): 5400
  Vector type: Mammalian Expression
Growth in bacteria
  Bacterial resistance: Ampicillin, 100 μg/mL
  Growth temperature: 37°C
  Growth strain: DH5alpha
  Copy number: High Copy
Gene/Insert
  Gene/Insert name: dopamine D1 receptor (alt name: clone p3HD1RLuc2)
  Species: H. sapiens (human)
  Entrez Gene: DRD1 (a.k.a. D1R, DADR, DRD1A)
  Promoter: CMV
  Tag / fusion protein: 3xHA (N terminal on insert); Rluc8 (C terminal on insert)
  Cloning method: Restriction Enzyme; 5′ cloning site Eco RI (unknown if destroyed); 3′ cloning site Hind III (unknown if destroyed)
Terms and licenses: Academic/Nonprofit Terms; Industry Terms: Not Available to Industry
Depositor comments: The MCS of the pcDNA3 vector was modified, so the structure of insert is: EcoRI - AsiSI - Start 3xHA-D1R - SbfI - RLuc8 - Stop AscI - XbaI - PacI - HindIII
How to cite: p3HD1RLuc2 was a gift from Vsevolod Gurevich (Addgene plasmid # 236276 ; http://n2t.net/addgene:236276 ; RRID:Addgene_236276)
