[The description below was written by a language model from this plasmid's Addgene catalogue record and pLannotate feature annotations shown in this document.]
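Description:
p3HD1RLuc2 is a mammalian expression plasmid built on a pcDNA3 backbone with a modified multiple cloning site. It encodes the human dopamine D1 receptor (DRD1) as a doubly tagged fusion protein. The sequenced construct is about 7.8 kb. In E. coli it is maintained at high copy through a ColE1/pUC-type origin and selected with ampicillin via the β-lactamase gene. An f1 origin is also present, allowing single-stranded DNA production. For mammalian cells, the backbone carries an SV40 early promoter driving the neomycin phosphotransferase gene, followed by an SV40 polyadenylation signal, which would permit G418 selection of stable transfectants.

The expression cassette is driven by the CMV immediate-early enhancer and promoter and terminated by the bovine growth hormone polyadenylation signal. The open reading frame begins with a triple HA epitope tag, which the annotation detects as three short fragments. This is followed by the DRD1 coding sequence and then a Renilla luciferase, which the depositor identifies as the Rluc8 variant and the annotation labels generically as humanized Rluc. According to the depositor, rare-cutter restriction sites flank the receptor and luciferase modules, a layout that would make it easy to exchange either part. T7 and SP6 promoters sit on either side of the insert, as is standard for pcDNA3. The short HIV-1 LTR, ble and lacI fragments in the feature table look like annotation matches to small backbone segments rather than functional elements.

The N-terminal HA tag lies on the extracellular end of the receptor and can be used to detect expression or surface localisation. The C-terminal luciferase places a bioluminescent donor on the cytoplasmic tail. This design suits bioluminescence resonance energy transfer assays of receptor interactions with intracellular partners. The associated publication concerns the receptor specificity of non-visual arrestins, which fits that use.
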