Features (pLannotate 1.2.2; 25 found; start..end, strand, type, name):
     28..80      -  misc_feature   bom (fragment): basis of mobility region from pBR322
    235..614     +  enhancer       CMV enhancer: human cytomegalovirus immediate early enhancer
    615..818     +  promoter       CMV promoter: human cytomegalovirus (CMV) immediate early promoter
    814..847     +  LTR            5' LTR (truncated) (fragment): truncated 5' long terminal repeat (LTR) from HIV-1
    863..881     +  promoter       T7 promoter: promoter for bacteriophage T7 RNA polymerase
    922..938     +  CDS            3xHA (fragment): three tandem HA epitope tags
    949..965     +  CDS            3xHA (fragment): three tandem HA epitope tags
    976..1002    +  CDS            3xHA (fragment): three tandem HA epitope tags
   1006..2340    +  CDS            DRD1: DRD1_HUMAN - Experimental evidence at protein level: Swiss-Prot protein existence level 1. Dopamine receptor whose activity is mediated by G proteins which activate adenylyl cyclase. From Homo sapiens (Human).
   2353..3288    +  CDS            hRluc: Renilla luciferase human codon-optimized
   3327..3345    -  promoter       SP6 promoter: promoter for bacteriophage SP6 RNA polymerase
   3371..3595    +  polyA_signal   bGH poly(A) signal: bovine growth hormone polyadenylation signal
   3599..3620    +  promoter       SV40 promoter (fragment): SV40 enhancer and early promoter
   3641..4069    +  rep_origin     f1 ori (sequence partly withheld): f1 bacteriophage origin of replication; arrow indicates direction of (+) strand synthesis
   4083..4412    +  promoter       SV40 promoter: SV40 enhancer and early promoter
   4479..5270    +  CDS            neo: KKA2_KLEPN - Also known as kan, nptII. Experimental evidence at protein level: Swiss-Prot protein existence level 1. Resistance to kanamycin, neomycin, paromomycin, ribostamycin, butirosin and gentamicin B. From Klebsiella pneumoniae.
   5294..5452    +  CDS            ble (fragment): BLE_KLEPN - Experimental evidence at protein level: Swiss-Prot protein existence level 1. Binding protein with a strong affinity to the bleomycin family of antibiotics. Binds to CL990; an antimitotic-antibiotic compound. From Klebsiella pneumoniae.
   5447..5568    +  polyA_signal   SV40 poly(A) signal: SV40 polyadenylation signal
   5641..5657    -  protein_bind   lac operator: The lac repressor binds to the lac operator to inhibit transcription in E. coli. This inhibition can be relieved by adding lactose or isopropyl-β-D-thiogalactopyranoside (IPTG). lac repressor encoded by lacI
   5665..5695    -  promoter       lac promoter: promoter for the E. coli lac operon
   5710..5731    -  protein_bind   CAP binding site: CAP binding activates transcription in the presence of cAMP. E. coli catabolite activator protein
   5744..5836    -  CDS            lacI (fragment): lac repressor; lacI; The lac repressor binds to the lac operator to inhibit transcription in E. coli. This inhibition can be relieved by adding lactose or isopropyl-β-D-thiogalactopyranoside (IPTG).
   6019..6607    -  rep_origin     ori: high-copy-number ColE1/pMB1/pBR322/pUC origin of replication
   6778..7638    -  CDS            AmpR: β-lactamase; bla; confers resistance to ampicillin, carbenicillin, and related antibiotics
   7639..7743    -  promoter       AmpR promoter: bla
>Addgene plasmid #236276 | p3HD1RLuc2 | addgene full sequence | sequence record 471673 | Addgene NGS Result
GACGGATCGGGAGATCTCCCGATCCCCTATGGTGCACTCTCAGTACAATCTGCTCTGATGCCGCATAGTT
AAGCCAGTATCTGCTCCCTGCTTGTGTGTTGGAGGTCGCTGAGTAGTGCGCGAGCAAAATTTAAGCTACA
ACAAGGCAAGGCTTGACCGACAATTGCATGAAGAATCTGCTTAGGGTTAGGCGTTTTGCGCTGCTTCGCG
ATGTACGGGCCAGATATACGCGTTGACATTGATTATTGACTAGTTATTAATAGTAATCAATTACGGGGTC
ATTAGTTCATAGCCCATATATGGAGTTCCGCGTTACATAACTTACGGTAAATGGCCCGCCTGGCTGACCG
CCCAACGACCCCCGCCCATTGACGTCAATAATGACGTATGTTCCCATAGTAACGCCAATAGGGACTTTCC
ATTGACGTCAATGGGTGGAGTATTTACGGTAAACTGCCCACTTGGCAGTACATCAAGTGTATCATATGCC
AAGTACGCCCCCTATTGACGTCAATGACGGTAAATGGCCCGCCTGGCATTATGCCCAGTACATGACCTTA
TGGGACTTTCCTACTTGGCAGTACATCTACGTATTAGTCATCGCTATTACCATGGTGATGCGGTTTTGGC
AGTACATCAATGGGCGTGGATAGCGGTTTGACTCACGGGGATTTCCAAGTCTCCACCCCATTGACGTCAA
TGGGAGTTTGTTTTGGCACCAAAATCAACGGGACTTTCCAAAATGTCGTAACAACTCCGCCCCATTGACG
CAAATGGGCGGTAGGCGTGTACGGTGGGAGGTCTATATAAGCAGAGCTCTCTGGCTAACTAGAGAACCCA
CTGCTTACTGGCTTATCGAAATTAATACGACTCACTATAGGGAGACCCAAGCTGGAATTCTGCGATCGCA
CCACCATGGCGTACCCATACGATGTTCCAGATTACGCTTACCCATACGATGTTCCAGATTACGCTTACCC
ATACGATGTTCCAGATTACGCTGATAGGACTCTGAACACCTCTGCCATGGACGGGACTGGGCTGGTGGTG
GAGAGGGACTTCTCTGTTCGTATCCTCACTGCCTGTTTCCTGTCGCTGCTCATCCTGTCCACGCTCCTGG
GGAACACGCTGGTCTGTGCTGCCGTTATCAGGTTCCGACACCTGCGGTCCAAGGTGACCAACTTCTTTGT
CATCTCCTTGGCTGTGTCAGATCTCTTGGTGGCCGTCCTGGTCATGCCCTGGAAGGCAGTGGCTGAGATT
GCTGGCTTCTGGCCCTTTGGGTCCTTCTGTAACATCTGGGTGGCCTTTGACATCATGTGCTCCACTGCAT
CCATCCTCAACCTCTGTGTGATCAGCGTGGACAGGTATTGGGCTATCTCCAGCCCTTTCCGGTATGAGAG
AAAGATGACCCCCAAGGCAGCCTTCATCCTGATCAGTGTGGCATGGACCTTGTCTGTACTCATCTCCTTC
ATCCCAGTGCAGCTCAGCTGGCACAAGGCAAAACCCACAAGCCCCTCTGATGGAAATGCCACTTCCCTGG
CTGAGACCATAGACAACTGTGACTCCAGCCTCAGCAGGACATATGCCATCTCATCCTCTGTAATAAGCTT
TTACATCCCTGTGGCCATCATGATTGTCACCTACACCAGGATCTACAGGATTGCTCAGAAACAAATACGG
CGCATTGCGGCCTTGGAGAGGGCAGCAGTCCACGCCAAGAATTGCCAGACCACCACAGGTAATGGAAAGC
CTGTCGAATGTTCTCAACCGGAAAGTTCTTTTAAGATGTCCTTCAAAAGAGAAACTAAAGTCCTGAAGAC
TCTGTCGGTGATCATGGGTGTGTTTGTGTGCTGTTGGCTACCTTTCTTCATCTTGAACTGCATTTTGCCC
TTCTGTGGGTCTGGGGAGACGCAGCCCTTCTGCATTGATTCCAACACCTTTGACGTGTTTGTGTGGTTTG
GGTGGGCTAATTCATCCTTGAACCCCATCATTTATGCCTTTAATGCTGATTTTCGGAAGGCATTTTCAAC
CCTCTTAGGATGCTACAGACTTTGCCCTGCGACGAATAATGCCATAGAGACGGTGAGTATCAATAACAAT
GGGGCCGCGATGTTTTCCAGCCATCATGAGCCACGAGGCTCCATCTCCAAGGAGTGCAATCTGGTTTACC
TGATCCCACATGCTGTGGGCTCCTCTGAGGACCTGAAAAAGGAGGAGGCAGCTGGCATCGCCAGACCCTT
GGAGAAGCTGTCCCCAGCCCTATCGGTCATATTGGACTATGACACTGACGTCTCTCTGGAGAAGATCCAA
CCCATCACACAAAACGGTCAGCACCCAACCGCACCTGCAGGCATGGCTTCCAAGGTGTACGACCCCGAGC
AACGCAAACGCATGATCACTGGGCCTCAGTGGTGGGCTCGCTGCAAGCAAATGAACGTGCTGGACTCCTT
CATCAACTACTATGATTCCGAGAAGCACGCCGAGAACGCCGTGATTTTTCTGCATGGTAACGCTACCTCC
AGCTACCTGTGGAGGCACGTCGTGCCTCACATCGAGCCCGTGGCTAGATGCATCATCCCTGATCTGATCG
GAATGGGTAAGTCCGGCAAGAGCGGGAATGGCTCATATCGCCTCCTGGATCACTACAAGTACCTCACCGC
TTGGTTCGAGCTGCTGAACCTTCCAAAGAAAATCATCTTTGTGGGCCACGACTGGGGGGCTGCTCTGGCC
TTTCACTACGCCTACGAGCACCAAGACAGGATCAAGGCCATCGTCCATATGGAGAGTGTCGTGGACGTGA
TCGAGTCCTGGGACGAGTGGCCTGACATCGAGGAGGATATCGCCCTGATCAAGAGCGAAGAGGGCGAGAA
AATGGTGCTTGAGAATAACTTCTTCGTCGAGACCGTGCTCCCAAGCAAGATCATGCGGAAACTGGAGCCT
GAGGAGTTCGCTGCCTACCTGGAGCCATTCAAGGAGAAGGGCGAGGTTAGACGGCCTACCCTCTCCTGGC
CTCGCGAGATCCCTCTCGTTAAGGGAGGCAAGCCCGACGTCGTCCAGATTGTCCGCAACTACAACGCCTA
CCTTCGGGCCAGCGACGATCTGCCTAAGCTGTTCATCGAGTCCGACCCTGGGTTCTTTTCCAACGCTATT
GTCGAGGGAGCTAAGAAGTTCCCTAACACCGAGTTCGTGAAGGTGAAGGGCCTCCACTTCCTCCAGGAGG
ACGCTCCAGATGAAATGGGTAAGTACATCAAGAGCTTCGTGGAGCGCGTGCTGAAGAACGAGCAGTAATC
GGCGCGCCTCTAGATTAATTAAAAGCTTGGCCCTATTCTATAGTGTCACCTAAATGCTAGAGCTCGCTGA
TCAGCCTCGACTGTGCCTTCTAGTTGCCAGCCATCTGTTGTTTGCCCCTCCCCCGTGCCTTCCTTGACCC
TGGAAGGTGCCACTCCCACTGTCCTTTCCTAATAAAATGAGGAAATTGCATCGCATTGTCTGAGTAGGTG
TCATTCTATTCTGGGGGGTGGGGTGGGGCAGGACAGCAAGGGGGAGGATTGGGAAGACAATAGCAGGCAT
GCTGGGGATGCGGTGGGCTCTATGGCTTCTGAGGCGGAAAGAACCAGCTGGGGCTCTAGGGGGTATCCCC
[124 nt withheld, positions 3641-3764]
C
[91 nt withheld, positions 3766-3856]
A
[49 nt withheld, positions 3858-3906]
CCTTTGACGTTGGAGTCCACGTTCTTT
[37 nt withheld, positions 3934-3970]
ACCCTATCTCGGTCTATTCTTTTGATTTATAAGGGATTTTGCCGATTTCGGCCTATTGGTTAAAAAATGA
GCTGATTTAACAAAAATTTAACGCGAATTAATTCTGTGGAATGTGTGTCAGTTAGGGTGTGGAAAGTCCC
CAGGCTCCCCAGCAGGCAGAAGTATGCAAAGCATGCATCTCAATTAGTCAGCAACCAGGTGTGGAAAGTC
CCCAGGCTCCCCAGCAGGCAGAAGTATGCAAAGCATGCATCTCAATTAGTCAGCAACCATAGTCCCGCCC
CTAACTCCGCCCATCCCGCCCCTAACTCCGCCCAGTTCCGCCCATTCTCCGCCCCATGGCTGACTAATTT
TTTTTATTTATGCAGAGGCCGAGGCCGCCTCTGCCTCTGAGCTATTCCAGAAGTAGTGAGGAGGCTTTTT
TGGAGGCCTAGGCTTTTGCAAAAAGCTCCCGGGAGCTTGTATATCCATTTTCGGATCTGATCAAGAGACA
GGATGAGGATCGTTTCGCATGATTGAACAAGATGGATTGCACGCAGGTTCTCCGGCCGCTTGGGTGGAGA
GGCTATTCGGCTATGACTGGGCACAACAGACAATCGGCTGCTCTGATGCCGCCGTGTTCCGGCTGTCAGC
GCAGGGGCGCCCGGTTCTTTTTGTCAAGACCGACCTGTCCGGTGCCCTGAATGAACTGCAGGACGAGGCA
GCGCGGCTATCGTGGCTGGCCACGACGGGCGTTCCTTGCGCAGCTGTGCTCGACGTTGTCACTGAAGCGG
GAAGGGACTGGCTGCTATTGGGCGAAGTGCCGGGGCAGGATCTCCTGTCATCTCACCTTGCTCCTGCCGA
GAAAGTATCCATCATGGCTGATGCAATGCGGCGGCTGCATACGCTTGATCCGGCTACCTGCCCATTCGAC
CACCAAGCGAAACATCGCATCGAGCGAGCACGTACTCGGATGGAAGCCGGTCTTGTCGATCAGGATGATC
TGGACGAAGAGCATCAGGGGCTCGCGCCAGCCGAACTGTTCGCCAGGCTCAAGGCGCGCATGCCCGACGG
CGAGGATCTCGTCGTGACCCATGGCGATGCCTGCTTGCCGAATATCATGGTGGAAAATGGCCGCTTTTCT
GGATTCATCGACTGTGGCCGGCTGGGTGTGGCGGACCGCTATCAGGACATAGCGTTGGCTACCCGTGATA
TTGCTGAAGAGCTTGGCGGCGAATGGGCTGACCGCTTCCTCGTGCTTTACGGTATCGCCGCTCCCGATTC
GCAGCGCATCGCCTTCTATCGCCTTCTTGACGAGTTCTTCTGAGCGGGACTCTGGGGTTCGAAATGACCG
ACCAAGCGACGCCCAACCTGCCATCACGAGATTTCGATTCCACCGCCGCCTTCTATGAAAGGTTGGGCTT
CGGAATCGTTTTCCGGGACGCCGGCTGGATGATCCTCCAGCGCGGGGATCTCATGCTGGAGTTCTTCGCC
CACCCCAACTTGTTTATTGCAGCTTATAATGGTTACAAATAAAGCAATAGCATCACAAATTTCACAAATA
AAGCATTTTTTTCACTGCATTCTAGTTGTGGTTTGTCCAAACTCATCAATGTATCTTATCATGTCTGTAT
ACCGTCGACCTCTAGCTAGAGCTTGGCGTAATCATGGTCATAGCTGTTTCCTGTGTGAAATTGTTATCCG
CTCACAATTCCACACAACATACGAGCCGGAAGCATAAAGTGTAAAGCCTGGGGTGCCTAATGAGTGAGCT
AACTCACATTAATTGCGTTGCGCTCACTGCCCGCTTTCCAGTCGGGAAACCTGTCGTGCCAGCTGCATTA
ATGAATCGGCCAACGCGCGGGGAGAGGCGGTTTGCGTATTGGGCGCTCTTCCGCTTCCTCGCTCACTGAC
TCGCTGCGCTCGGTCGTTCGGCTGCGGCGAGCGGTATCAGCTCACTCAAAGGCGGTAATACGGTTATCCA
CAGAATCAGGGGATAACGCAGGAAAGAACATGTGAGCAAAAGGCCAGCAAAAGGCCAGGAACCGTAAAAA
GGCCGCGTTGCTGGCGTTTTTCCATAGGCTCCGCCCCCCTGACGAGCATCACAAAAATCGACGCTCAAGT
CAGAGGTGGCGAAACCCGACAGGACTATAAAGATACCAGGCGTTTCCCCCTGGAAGCTCCCTCGTGCGCT
CTCCTGTTCCGACCCTGCCGCTTACCGGATACCTGTCCGCCTTTCTCCCTTCGGGAAGCGTGGCGCTTTC
TCATAGCTCACGCTGTAGGTATCTCAGTTCGGTGTAGGTCGTTCGCTCCAAGCTGGGCTGTGTGCACGAA
CCCCCCGTTCAGCCCGACCGCTGCGCCTTATCCGGTAACTATCGTCTTGAGTCCAACCCGGTAAGACACG
ACTTATCGCCACTGGCAGCAGCCACTGGTAACAGGATTAGCAGAGCGAGGTATGTAGGCGGTGCTACAGA
GTTCTTGAAGTGGTGGCCTAACTACGGCTACACTAGAAGAACAGTATTTGGTATCTGCGCTCTGCTGAAG
CCAGTTACCTTCGGAAAAAGAGTTGGTAGCTCTTGATCCGGCAAACAAACCACCGCTGGTAGCGGTGGTT
TTTTTGTTTGCAAGCAGCAGATTACGCGCAGAAAAAAAGGATCTCAAGAAGATCCTTTGATCTTTTCTAC
GGGGTCTGACGCTCAGTGGAACGAAAACTCACGTTAAGGGATTTTGGTCATGAGATTATCAAAAAGGATC
TTCACCTAGATCCTTTTAAATTAAAAATGAAGTTTTAAATCAATCTAAAGTATATATGAGTAAACTTGGT
CTGACAGTTACCAATGCTTAATCAGTGAGGCACCTATCTCAGCGATCTGTCTATTTCGTTCATCCATAGT
TGCCTGACTCCCCGTCGTGTAGATAACTACGATACGGGAGGGCTTACCATCTGGCCCCAGTGCTGCAATG
ATACCGCGAGACCCACGCTCACCGGCTCCAGATTTATCAGCAATAAACCAGCCAGCCGGAAGGGCCGAGC
GCAGAAGTGGTCCTGCAACTTTATCCGCCTCCATCCAGTCTATTAATTGTTGCCGGGAAGCTAGAGTAAG
TAGTTCGCCAGTTAATAGTTTGCGCAACGTTGTTGCCATTGCTACAGGCATCGTGGTGTCACGCTCGTCG
TTTGGTATGGCTTCATTCAGCTCCGGTTCCCAACGATCAAGGCGAGTTACATGATCCCCCATGTTGTGCA
AAAAAGCGGTTAGCTCCTTCGGTCCTCCGATCGTTGTCAGAAGTAAGTTGGCCGCAGTGTTATCACTCAT
GGTTATGGCAGCACTGCATAATTCTCTTACTGTCATGCCATCCGTAAGATGCTTTTCTGTGACTGGTGAG
TACTCAACCAAGTCATTCTGAGAATAGTGTATGCGGCGACCGAGTTGCTCTTGCCCGGCGTCAATACGGG
ATAATACCGCGCCACATAGCAGAACTTTAAAAGTGCTCATCATTGGAAAACGTTCTTCGGGGCGAAAACT
CTCAAGGATCTTACCGCTGTTGAGATCCAGTTCGATGTAACCCACTCGTGCACCCAACTGATCTTCAGCA
TCTTTTACTTTCACCAGCGTTTCTGGGTGAGCAAAAACAGGAAGGCAAAATGCCGCAAAAAAGGGAATAA
GGGCGACACGGAAATGTTGAATACTCATACTCTTCCTTTTTCAATATTATTGAAGCATTTATCAGGGTTA
TTGTCTCATGAGCGGATACATATTTGAATGTATTTAGAAAAATAAACAAATAGGGGTTCCGCGCACATTT
CCCCGAAAAGTGCCACCTGACGTC
